Addgene plasmid #205122: SFRP1A-c500
Purpose: SFRP1 protein expression
Depositing lab: Paul Brennan. Depositing organization: University of Oxford.
Backbone
  Vector backbone: pHL-avitag3
  Backbone size w/o insert (bp): 4706
  Vector type: Mammalian Expression
Growth in bacteria
  Bacterial resistance: Ampicillin, 100 μg/mL
  Growth temperature: 37°C
  Growth strain: DH5alpha
  Copy number: High Copy
Gene/Insert
  Gene/Insert name: SFRP1 (alt names: FRP; FRP1)
  Species: H. sapiens (human)
  Mutation: WT
  Entrez Gene: SFRP1 (a.k.a. FRP, FRP-1, FRP1, FrzA, SARP2)
  Tag / fusion protein: PTPRSsp (N terminal on insert); AviTag-6His (C terminal on insert)
  Cloning method: Restriction Enzyme; 5′ cloning site AgeI (not destroyed); 3′ cloning site KpnI (not destroyed)
Terms and licenses: Academic/Nonprofit Terms; Industry Terms: Not Available to Industry
Depositor comments: Encodes residues 32-314. Can be biotinylated.
How to cite: SFRP1A-c500 was a gift from Paul Brennan (Addgene plasmid # 205122 ; http://n2t.net/addgene:205122 ; RRID:Addgene_205122)
