[The description below was written by a language model from this plasmid's Addgene catalogue record and pLannotate feature annotations shown in this document.]
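Description:
SFRP1A-c500 is a mammalian expression plasmid built on the pHL-avitag3 backbone for producing secreted, taggable human SFRP1, a soluble frizzled-related protein that modulates Wnt signalling by binding Wnts directly. The sequenced plasmid is 5,545 nt. It is maintained in E. coli through a high-copy ColE1/pUC-type origin and selected with ampicillin via the β-lactamase gene under its own promoter. Remnants of the lac promoter/operator region, a CAP binding site and a lacI fragment are also annotated in the bacterial portion; these appear to be backbone carry-over rather than functional parts of the expression unit.

Expression is driven by a CAG-type arrangement: the CMV immediate-early enhancer, the chicken β-actin promoter and a chimeric chicken β-actin/rabbit β-globin intron, with transcripts terminated by the rabbit β-globin polyadenylation signal. The short HBB fragments flagged on either side of the insert most likely reflect the β-globin-derived sequences flanking the cloning site, not intended coding regions. The wild-type insert, cloned between retained AgeI and KpnI sites, encodes residues 32–314 of SFRP1. It is fused at the N terminus to a PTPRS signal peptide, presumably replacing the native leader, which directs the protein into the secretory pathway, and at the C terminus to an AviTag followed by a 6×His tag. These tags are listed in the catalogue fields but are not annotated separately in the feature table. The His tag allows metal-affinity purification, while the AviTag is a substrate for site-specific biotinylation by BirA, as the depositor notes. This makes the protein suitable for immobilisation on streptavidin surfaces or for binding assays, although the record states only that the plasmid is for SFRP1 protein expression.
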