Features (pLannotate 1.2.2; 14 found; start..end, strand, type, name):
      1..380     +  enhancer       CMV enhancer: human cytomegalovirus immediate early enhancer
    382..639     +  promoter       chicken β-actin promoter: contains a 21-bp deletion relative to the standard chicken β-actin promoter
    640..1656    +  intron         chimeric intron: chimera between introns from chicken β-actin and rabbit β-globin
   1654..1752    +  CDS            HBB (fragment): HBB_LEPEU - Experimental evidence at protein level: Swiss-Prot protein existence level 1. Involved in oxygen transport from the lung to the various peripheral tissues. From Lepus europaeus (European hare).
   1744..2685    +  CDS            SFRP1: SFRP1_HUMAN - Also known as FRP, FRP1, SARP2. Experimental evidence at protein level: Swiss-Prot protein existence level 1. Soluble frizzled-related proteins (sFRPS) function as modulators of Wnt signaling through direct interaction with Wnts. They have a role in regulating cell growth and differentiation in specific cell types. SFRP1 decreases intracellular beta-catenin levels (By similarity). Has antiproliferative effects on vascular cells, in vitro and in vivo, and can induce, in vivo, an angiogenic response. In vascular cell cycle, delays the G1 phase and entry into the S phase (By similar
   2816..2890    +  CDS            HBB (fragment): HBB_PONPY - Experimental evidence at transcript level: Swiss-Prot protein existence level 2. Involved in oxygen transport from the lung to the various peripheral tissues. From Pongo pygmaeus (Bornean orangutan).
   2961..3016    +  polyA_signal   β-globin poly(A) signal: rabbit β-globin polyadenylation signal (Gil and Proudfoot, 1987)
   3401..3417    -  protein_bind   lac operator: The lac repressor binds to the lac operator to inhibit transcription in E. coli. This inhibition can be relieved by adding lactose or isopropyl-β-D-thiogalactopyranoside (IPTG). lac repressor encoded by lacI
   3425..3455    -  promoter       lac promoter: promoter for the E. coli lac operon
   3470..3491    -  protein_bind   CAP binding site: CAP binding activates transcription in the presence of cAMP. E. coli catabolite activator protein
   3507..3608    -  CDS            lacI (fragment): LACI_ECOLI - Experimental evidence at protein level: Swiss-Prot protein existence level 1. Repressor of the lactose operon. Binds allolactose as an inducer. From Escherichia coli (strain K12).
   3791..4379    -  rep_origin     ori: high-copy-number ColE1/pMB1/pBR322/pUC origin of replication
   4550..5410    -  CDS            AmpR: β-lactamase; bla; confers resistance to ampicillin, carbenicillin, and related antibiotics
   5411..5515    -  promoter       AmpR promoter: bla
>Addgene plasmid #205122 | SFRP1A-c500 | addgene full sequence | sequence record 412368 | Addgene NGS Result
GACATTGATTATTGACTAGTTATTAATAGTAATCAATTACGGGGTCATTAGTTCATAGCCCATATATGGA
GTTCCGCGTTACATAACTTACGGTAAATGGCCCGCCTGGCTGACCGCCCAACGACCCCCGCCCATTGACG
TCAATAATGACGTATGTTCCCATAGTAACGCCAATAGGGACTTTCCATTGACGTCAATGGGTGGAGTATT
TACGGTAAACTGCCCACTTGGCAGTACATCAAGTGTATCATATGCCAAGTACGCCCCCTATTGACGTCAA
TGACGGTAAATGGCCCGCCTGGCATTATGCCCAGTACATGACCTTATGGGACTTTCCTACTTGGCAGTAC
ATCTACGTATTAGTCATCGCTATTACCATGGTCGAGGTGAGCCCCACGTTCTGCTTCACTCTCCCCATCT
CCCCCCCCTCCCCACCCCCAATTTTGTATTTATTTATTTTTTAATTATTTTGTGCAGCGATGGGGGCGGG
GGGGGGGGGGGGGGGCGCGCGGGGGGGGGGGSGGGGCGRGGCGGAGAGGTGCGGCGGCAGCCAATCAGAG
CGGCGCGCTCCGAAAGTTTCCTTTTATGGCGAGGCGGCGGCGGCGGCGGCCCTATAAAAAGCGAAGCGCG
CGGCGGGCGGGAGTCGCTGCGCGCTGCCTTCGCCCCGTGCCCCGCTCCGCCGCCGCCTCGCGCCGCCCGC
CCCGGCTCTGACTGACCGCGTTACTCCCACAGGTGAGCGGGCGGGACGGCCCTTCTCCTCCGGGCTGTAA
TTAGCGCTTGGTTTAATGACGGCTTGTTTCTTTTCTGTGGCTGCGTGAAAGCCTTGAGGGGCTCCGGGAG
GGCCCTTTGTGCGGGGGGAGCGGCTCGGGGGGTGCGTGCGTGTGTGTGTGCGTGGGGAGCGCCGCGTGCG
GCTCCGCGCTGCCCGGCGGCTGTGAGCGCTGCGGGCGCGGCGCGGGGCTTTGTGCGCTCCGCAGTGTGCG
CGAGGGGAGCGCGGCCGGGGGCGGTGCCCCGCGGTGCGGGGGGGGCTGCGAGGGGAACAAAGGCTGCGTG
CGGGGTGTGTGCGTGGGGGGGTGAGCAGGGGGTGTGGGCGCGTCGGTCGGGCTGCAACCCCCCCTGCACC
CCCCTCCCCGAGTTGCTGAGCACGGCCCGGCTTCGGGTGCGGGGCTCCGTACGGGGCGTGGCGCGGGGCT
CGCCGTGCCGGGCGGGGGGTGGCGGCAGGTGGGGGTGCCGGGCGGGGCGGGGCCGCCTCGGGCCGGGGAG
GGCTCGGGGGAGGGGCGCGGCGGCCCCCGGAGCGCCGGCGGCTGTCGAGGCGCGGCGAGCCGCAGCCATT
GCCTTTTATGGTAATCGTGCGAGAGGGCGCAGGGACTTCCTTTGTCCCAAATCTGTGCGGAGCCGAAATC
TGGGAGGCGCCGCCGCACCCCCTCTAGCGGGCGCGGGGCGAAGCGGTGCGGCGCCGGCAGGAAGGAAATG
GGCGGGGAGGGCCTTCGTGCGTCGCCGCGCCGCCGTCCCCTTCTCCCTCTCCAGCCTCGGGGCTGTCCGC
GGGGGGACGGCTGCCTTCGGGGGGGACGGGGCAGGGCGGGGTTCGGCTTCTGGCGTGTGACCGGCGGCTC
TAGAGCCTCTGCTAACCATGTTCATGCCTTCTTCTTTTTCCTACAGCTCCTGGGCAACGTGCTGGTTATT
GTGCTGTCTCATCATTTTGGCAAAGAATTGCGGCCGTCTCAGGCCGAATTCAAGCTTGCCACCATGGGGA
TCCTTCCCAGCCCTGGGATGCCTGCGCTGCTCTCCCTCGTGAGCCTTCTCTCCGTGCTGCTGATGGGTTG
CGTAGCTGAAACCGGTAGCGAGTACGACTACGTGTCCTTCCAATCCGACATCGGCCCATACCAGTCTGGA
AGATTTTACACCAAGCCCCCCCAGTGCGTGGACATCCCTGCCGATCTGCGGCTGTGCCACAACGTGGGCT
ACAAGAAGATGGTGCTGCCTAACCTACTGGAACATGAAACCATGGCCGAGGTCAAGCAGCAGGCCAGCTC
CTGGGTGCCTCTGCTGAACAAAAACTGCCACGCCGGCACACAAGTGTTTCTGTGCTCCCTGTTCGCTCCT
GTTTGCCTGGATAGACCTATCTACCCTTGCAGATGGCTGTGTGAAGCCGTGCGGGACTCCTGCGAGCCTG
TGATGCAGTTCTTCGGCTTCTACTGGCCTGAGATGCTGAAGTGCGACAAGTTCCCTGAAGGCGACGTGTG
CATCGCCATGACCCCTCCAAACGCCACCGAGGCTTCCAAGCCTCAGGGCACAACCGTGTGCCCTCCTTGT
GACAACGAGCTGAAGTCCGAGGCCATCATCGAGCATCTCTGTGCCTCTGAGTTTGCTCTGAGAATGAAGA
TCAAGGAAGTCAAGAAAGAGAACGGCGACAAAAAGATCGTGCCAAAAAAGAAGAAGCCCCTGAAGCTGGG
ACCCATCAAGAAGAAGGACCTGAAAAAGCTGGTGCTGTACCTCAAGAATGGCGCCGACTGCCCCTGTCAC
CAGCTGGATAATCTGTCCCACCACTTCCTGATTATGGGCCGGAAGGTGAAGTCTCAGTACCTGCTGACCG
CCATCCACAAGTGGGACAAGAAGAACAAGGAGTTCAAGAACTTCATGAAAAAGATGAAAAACCACGAGTG
TCCTACCTTTCAGTCCGTGTTTAAGGGTACCGGAGGTTCCGGTGGTTCCGGTCTGAATGATATCTTTGAA
GCTCAGAAGATTGAATGGCATGAAGGACGTACCAAGCACCACCATCACCATCACTAATGATCACTCGAGA
CTAGTATCGCGATAATTCACTCCTCAGGTGCAGGCTGCCTATCAGAAGGTGGTGGCTGGTGTGGCCAATG
CCCTGGCTCACAAATACCACTGAGATCTTTTTCCCTCTGCCAAAAATTATGGGGACATCATGAAGCCCCT
TGAGCATCTGACTTCTGGCTAATAAAGGAAATTTATTTTCATTGCAATAGTGTGTTGGAATTTTTTGTGT
CTCTCACTCGGAAGGACATATGGGAGGGCAAATCATTTAAAACATCAGAATGAGTATTTGGTTTAGAGTT
TGGCAACATATGCCCATATGCTGGCTGCCATGAACAAAGGTTGGCTATAAAGAGGTCATCAGTATATGAA
ACAGCCCCCTGCTGTCCATTCCTTATTCCATAGAAAAGCCTTGACTTGAGGTTAGATTTTTTTTATATTT
TGTTTTGTGTTATTTTTTTCTTTAACATCCCTAAAATTTTCCTTACATGTTTTACTAGCCAGATTTTTCC
TCCTCTCCTGACTACTCCCAGTCATAGCTGTCCCTCTTCTCTTATGGAGATCCCTCGACCTGCAGCCCAA
GCTTGGCGTAATCATGGTCATAGCTGTTTCCTGTGTGAAATTGTTATCCGCTCACAATTCCACACAACAT
ACGAGCCGGAAGCATAAAGTGTAAAGCCTGGGGTGCCTAATGAGTGAGCTAACTCACATTAATTGCGTTG
CGCTCACTGCCCGCTTTCCAGTCGGGAAACCTGTCGTGCCAGCGGATCGATCCGCTGCATTAATGAATCG
GCCAACGCGCGGGGAGAGGCGGTTTGCGTATTGGGCGCTCTTCCGCTTCCTCGCTCACTGACTCGCTGCG
CTCGGTCGTTCGGCTGCGGCGAGCGGTATCAGCTCACTCAAAGGCGGTAATACGGTTATCCACAGAATCA
GGGGATAACGCAGGAAAGAACATGTGAGCAAAAGGCCAGCAAAAGGCCAGGAACCGTAAAAAGGCCGCGT
TGCTGGCGTTTTTCCATAGGCTCCGCCCCCCTGACGAGCATCACAAAAATCGACGCTCAAGTCAGAGGTG
GCGAAACCCGACAGGACTATAAAGATACCAGGCGTTTCCCCCTGGAAGCTCCCTCGTGCGCTCTCCTGTT
CCGACCCTGCCGCTTACCGGATACCTGTCCGCCTTTCTCCCTTCGGGAAGCGTGGCGCTTTCTCATAGCT
CACGCTGTAGGTATCTCAGTTCGGTGTAGGTCGTTCGCTCCAAGCTGGGCTGTGTGCACGAACCCCCCGT
TCAGCCCGACCGCTGCGCCTTATCCGGTAACTATCGTCTTGAGTCCAACCCGGTAAGACACGACTTATCG
CCACTGGCAGCAGCCACTGGTAACAGGATTAGCAGAGCGAGGTATGTAGGCGGTGCTACAGAGTTCTTGA
AGTGGTGGCCTAACTACGGCTACACTAGAAGAACAGTATTTGGTATCTGCGCTCTGCTGAAGCCAGTTAC
CTTCGGAAAAAGAGTTGGTAGCTCTTGATCCGGCAAACAAACCACCGCTGGTAGCGGTGGTTTTTTTGTT
TGCAAGCAGCAGATTACGCGCAGAAAAAAAGGATCTCAAGAAGATCCTTTGATCTTTTCTACGGGGTCTG
ACGCTCAGTGGAACGAAAACTCACGTTAAGGGATTTTGGTCATGAGATTATCAAAAAGGATCTTCACCTA
GATCCTTTTAAATTAAAAATGAAGTTTTAAATCAATCTAAAGTATATATGAGTAAACTTGGTCTGACAGT
TACCAATGCTTAATCAGTGAGGCACCTATCTCAGCGATCTGTCTATTTCGTTCATCCATAGTTGCCTGAC
TCCCCGTCGTGTAGATAACTACGATACGGGAGGGCTTACCATCTGGCCCCAGTGCTGCAATGATACCGCG
AGACCCACGCTCACCGGCTCCAGATTTATCAGCAATAAACCAGCCAGCCGGAAGGGCCGAGCGCAGAAGT
GGTCCTGCAACTTTATCCGCCTCCATCCAGTCTATTAATTGTTGCCGGGAAGCTAGAGTAAGTAGTTCGC
CAGTTAATAGTTTGCGCAACGTTGTTGCCATTGCTACAGGCATCGTGGTGTCACGCTCGTCGTTTGGTAT
GGCTTCATTCAGCTCCGGTTCCCAACGATCAAGGCGAGTTACATGATCCCCCATGTTGTGCAAAAAAGCG
GTTAGCTCCTTCGGTCCTCCGATCGTTGTCAGAAGTAAGTTGGCCGCAGTGTTATCACTCATGGTTATGG
CAGCACTGCATAATTCTCTTACTGTCATGCCATCCGTAAGATGCTTTTCTGTGACTGGTGAGTACTCAAC
CAAGTCATTCTGAGAATAGTGTATGCGGCGACCGAGTTGCTCTTGCCCGGCGTCAATACGGGATAATACC
GCGCCACATAGCAGAACTTTAAAAGTGCTCATCATTGGAAAACGTTCTTCGGGGCGAAAACTCTCAAGGA
TCTTACCGCTGTTGAGATCCAGTTCGATGTAACCCACTCGTGCACCCAACTGATCTTCAGCATCTTTTAC
TTTCACCAGCGTTTCTGGGTGAGCAAAAACAGGAAGGCAAAATGCCGCAAAAAAGGGAATAAGGGCGACA
CGGAAATGTTGAATACTCATACTCTTCCTTTTTCAATATTATTGAAGCATTTATCAGGGTTATTGTCTCA
TGAGCGGATACATATTTGAATGTATTTAGAAAAATAAACAAATAGGGGTTCCGCGCACATTTCCCCGAAA
AGTGCCACCTGGGTC
